>Addgene plasmid #45286 | pLEX_970_puro_DEST_V5_hcRED | depositor partial sequence | sequence record 63340 | hcRed 5'
NNNNNNNNNNNNNNCNNNNNNNTGACGCNNATGGGCGGTAGGCGTGTACGGTGGGAGGTCTATATAAGCA
GAGCTCTCTGGCTAACTGTCGGGATCAACAAGTTTGTACAAAAAAGTTGGCACCATGGTGAGCGGCCTGC
TGAAGGAGAGTATGCGCATCAAGATGTACATGGAGGGCACCGTGAACGGCCACTACTTCAAGTGCGAGGG
CGAGGGCGACGGCAACCCCTTCGCCGGCACCCAGAGCATGAGAATCCACGTGACCGAGGGCGCCCCCCTG
CCCTTCGCCTTCGACATCCTGGCCCCCTGCTGCGAGTACGGCAGCAGGACCTTCGTGCACCACACCGCCG
AGATCCCCGACTTCTTCAAGCAGAGCTTCCCCGAGGGCTTCACCTGGGAGAGAACCACCACCTACGAGGA
CGGCGGCATCCTGACCGCCCACCAGGACACCAGCCTGGAGGGCAACTGCCTGATCTACAAGGTGAAGGTG
CACGGCACCAACTTCCCCGCCGACGGCCCCGTGATGAAGAACAAGAGCGGCGGCTGGGAGCCCAGCACCG
AGGTGGTGTACCCCGAGAACGGCGTGCTGTGCGGCCGGAACGTGATGGCCCTGAAGGTGGGCGACCGGCA
CCTGATCTGCCACCACTACACCAGCTACCGGAGCAAGAAGGCCGTGCGCGCCCTGACCATGCCCGGCTTC
CACTTCACCGACATCCGGCTCCAGATGCTGCGGAAGAAGAAGGACGAGTACTTCGAGCTGTACGAGGCCA
GCGTGGCCCGGTACAGCGACCTGCCCGAGAAGGCCAACTTGCCAACTTTCTTGTACAAAGTGGTTGGTAA
GCCTATCCCTAACCCTCTCCTCGGTCTCGATTCTACGTAGTAATGAGCTAGCGCTAACCGGTGGCGCGTT
AAGTCGACAATCAACCTCTGGATTACAAAATTTGTGAAAGATTGACTGGNATTCNTAACTATGTTGCTCC
TTTTACGCTATGTGGATANGCTGCTTTNATGNNTTTGTATCATGCTANTGCTTCCCGTATGGNTTTCATT
TTTCNCNNNNNNNTAAANCNNNNNCTGTCNNNTTATNNANNANNNNNNNCCNNNNNCNGNNANCNNNNNN
NNNNNNNANNNNNNTTNNCTNANNCAACNCNANNGNNNNGNNNNTGNCNNNNNNNCANNNNNNNNGNNNN
NNNNNTNNNCNNCNNNNNNNNNCCNNNNNNN
