>Addgene plasmid #45286 | pLEX_970_puro_DEST_V5_hcRED | addgene partial sequence | sequence record 66197 | WPRE-R 5'-CATAGCGTAAAAGGAGCAACA-3'
CAGTCAATCTTTCACAAATTTTGTAATCCAGAGGTTGATTGTCGACTTAACGCGCCACCGGTTAGCGCTA
GCTCATTACTACGTAGAATCGAGACCGAGGAGAGGGTTAGGGATAGGCTTACCAACCACTTTGTACAAGA
AAGTTGGCAAGTTGGCCTTCTCGGGCAGGTCGCTGTACCGGGCCACGCTGGCCTCGTACAGCTCGAAGTA
CTCGTCCTTCTTCTTCCGCAGCATCTGGAGCCGGATGTCGGTGAAGTGGAAGCCGGGCATGGTCAGGGCG
CGCACGGCCTTCTTGCTCCGGTAGCTGGTGTAGTGGTGGCAGATCAGGTGCCGGTCGCCCACCTTCAGGG
CCATCACGTTCCGGCCGCACAGCACGCCGTTCTCGGGGTACACCACCTCGGTGCTGGGCTCCCAGCCGCC
GCTCTTGTTCTTCATCACGGGGCCGTCGGCGGGGAAGTTGGTGCCGTGCACCTTCACCTTGTAGATCAGG
CAGTTGCCCTCCAGGCTGGTGTCCTGGTGGGCGGTCAGGATGCCGCCGTCCTCGTAGGTGGTGGTTCTCT
CCCAGGTGAAGCCCTCGGGGAAGCTCTGCTTGAAGAAGTCGGGGATCTCGGCGGTGTGGTGCACGAAGGT
CCTGCTGCCGTACTCGCAGCAGGGGGCCAGGATGTCGAAGGCGAAGGGCAGGGGGGCGCCCTCGGTCACG
TGGATTCTCATGCTCTGGGTGCCGGCGAAGGGGTTGCCGTCGCCCTCGCCCTCGCACTTGAAGTAGTGGC
CGTTCACGGTGCCCTCCATGTACATCTTGATGCGCATACTCTCCTTCAGCAGGCCGCTCACCATGGTGCC
AACTTTTTTGTACAAACTTGTTGATCCCGACAGTTAGCCAGAGAGCTCTGCTTATATA
