[The description below was written by a language model from this plasmid's Addgene catalogue record.]
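Description:
pLEX_970_puro_DEST_V5_hcRED is a lentiviral mammalian expression plasmid built on the pLEX_970 backbone, a Gateway destination vector. It is propagated in E. coli as a high-copy plasmid under ampicillin selection, and it carries a puromycin marker so that transduced or transfected mammalian cells can be selected. No feature table accompanies the record, so the promoter driving the insert, the promoter for the puromycin cassette, the origin of replication and the specific lentiviral elements (LTRs, packaging signal and so on) are not stated.

The insert is the open reading frame for hcRed, a far-red fluorescent protein derived from the sea anemone Heteractis crispa. According to the record, the ORF was PCR-amplified from a pBabe-hcRED vector with primers carrying BP recombination sites, moved into the pDONR223 entry vector by a BP reaction, and then transferred into pLEX_970 by an LR reaction. Despite "DEST" remaining in the name, this is therefore the recombined expression clone, in which the hcRed ORF should have replaced the destination cassette. The backbone supplies a V5 epitope at the C terminus of the insert, so hcRed is expected to be produced as a V5-tagged fusion detectable with anti-V5 antibodies as well as by its fluorescence.

The record does not state the intended use explicitly. The plasmid was deposited with a study that systematically tested genes in the 3q26 region as cancer drivers, and a fluorescent-protein ORF in the same vector as the test ORFs would typically serve as a neutral control for overexpression and as a visible indicator of transduction efficiency, though this is inference.
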