Addgene plasmid #45286: pLEX_970_puro_DEST_V5_hcRED
Depositing lab: William Hahn. Depositing organization: Dana-Farber Cancer Institute. Publication: Systematic interrogation of 3q26 identifies TLOC1 and SKIL as cancer drivers. Hagerstrand D, Tong A, Schumacher SE, Ilic N, Shen RR, Cheung HW, Vazquez F, Shrestha Y, Kim SY, Giacomelli AO, Rosenbluh J, Schinzel AC, Spardy NA, Barbie DA, Mermel CH, Weir BA, Garraway LA, Tamayo P, Mesirov JP, Beroukhim R, Hahn WC. Cancer Discov. 2013 Jun 13. [Epub ahead of print] 10.1158/2159-8290.CD-12-0592 PubMed 23764425.
Backbone
  Vector backbone: pLEX_970
  Vector type: Mammalian Expression, Lentiviral
  Selectable markers: Puromycin
Growth in bacteria
  Bacterial resistance: Ampicillin, 100 μg/mL
  Growth temperature: 37°C
  Growth strain: DH5alpha
  Copy number: High Copy
Gene/Insert
  Gene/Insert name: hcRed
  Species: Heteractis crispa
  Tag / fusion protein: V5 (C terminal on backbone)
  Cloning method: Gateway Cloning
  Sequencing primers: 5′ pLEX-fwd; 3′ pLEX-rev
Resource information
  A portion of this plasmid was derived from a plasmid made by: The hcRED open reading frame was PCR amplified with BP flanked primers from a hcRED containing vector (pBabe-hcRED) and ligated into a pDONR223 vector in a BP Gateway ligation reaction. The hcRED open reading frame was subsequently ligated into the pLEX970 backbone in a Gateway LR ligation reaction.
Terms and licenses: Academic/Nonprofit Terms; Industry Terms: Not Available to Industry
How to cite: pLEX_970_puro_DEST_V5_hcRED was a gift from William Hahn (Addgene plasmid # 45286 ; http://n2t.net/addgene:45286 ; RRID:Addgene_45286)
